Addgene plasmid #75575: NUAK1 gRNA (BRDN0001145557)
Purpose: 3rd generation lentiviral gRNA plasmid targeting human NUAK1
Depositing lab: John Doench & David Root. Depositing organization: Broad Institute. Publication: Optimized sgRNA design to maximize activity and minimize off-target effects of CRISPR-Cas9. Doench JG, Fusi N, Sullender M, Hegde M, Vaimberg EW, Donovan KF, Smith I, Tothova Z, Wilen C, Orchard R, Virgin HW, Listgarten J, Root DE. Nat Biotechnol. 2016 Jan 18. doi: 10.1038/nbt.3437. PubMed 26780180.
Backbone
  Vector backbone: lentiGuide-Puro
  Backbone manufacturer: Zhang Lab (Addgene plasmid # 52963)
  Vector type: Mammalian Expression, Lentiviral, CRISPR
  Selectable markers: Puromycin
Growth in bacteria
  Bacterial resistance: Ampicillin, 100 μg/mL
  Growth temperature: 37°C
  Growth strain: DH5alpha
  Copy number: High Copy
Gene/Insert
  Gene/Insert name: NUAK1 (alt names: NUAK1; NM_014840.2)
  gRNA/shRNA sequence: TAGATGCTCGAGGACTCATA
  Species: H. sapiens (human)
  Entrez Gene: NUAK1 (a.k.a. ARK5)
  Promoter: hU6
  Cloning method: Unknown
  Sequencing primers: 5′ U6-F; 3′ pS2-R
Terms and licenses: Academic/Nonprofit Terms; Industry Terms: Not Available to Industry
Depositor comments: The gRNA was designed to target the following Genbank reference sequence(s): NM_014840.2. Note that this plasmid does NOT contain Cas9. It should be used in conjunction with lentiCas9-Blast (Addgene #52962) or otherwise with cell lines already expressing Cas9. Browse the full kinome gRNA library at http://www.addgene.org/pooled-library/broadgpp-human-kinome/ or visit http://www.broadinstitute.org/rnai/public/ for detailed protocols and information.
How to cite: NUAK1 gRNA (BRDN0001145557) was a gift from John Doench & David Root (Addgene plasmid # 75575 ; http://n2t.net/addgene:75575 ; RRID:Addgene_75575)
