[The description below was written by a language model from this plasmid's Addgene catalogue record and pLannotate feature annotations shown in this document.]
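Description:
NUAK1 gRNA (BRDN0001145557) is a third-generation lentiviral guide RNA plasmid built on the lentiGuide-Puro backbone. It delivers a single CRISPR guide against human NUAK1 (also known as ARK5), designed against the NM_014840.2 reference transcript. It is propagated in E. coli as a high-copy plasmid through a ColE1/pUC-type origin with ampicillin selection (AmpR, β-lactamase). The backbone also carries an f1 origin, an SV40 origin, and remnants of lac and T7/T3 cloning-vector sequence that have no role in its function.

The viral transfer cassette begins with an RSV promoter fused to a truncated HIV-1 5' LTR, which makes genomic RNA transcription Tat-independent. This is followed by the Ψ packaging signal with a partial gag region, and the Rev response element for Rev-dependent nuclear export. The cassette ends in a self-inactivating ΔU3 3' LTR and an SV40 polyadenylation signal. Within the provirus, a human U6 RNA polymerase III promoter drives the NUAK1-specific spacer, which sits in the short gap before the Streptococcus pyogenes Cas9 gRNA scaffold. A cPPT/CTS element lies downstream and aids nuclear import of the viral genome. An EF-1α core promoter with its intron A then expresses puromycin N-acetyltransferase for selection of transduced mammalian cells, and a WPRE enhances transcript expression.

The plasmid does not encode Cas9, so it must be used with a separate Cas9 vector such as lentiCas9-Blast or in cells that already express Cas9. It belongs to a human kinome gRNA collection associated with work on optimized sgRNA design, and it is suited to knockout of NUAK1 in human cells. The cloning method is not recorded.
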