Features (pLannotate 1.2.2; 29 found; start..end, strand, type, name):
     14..80      +  CDS            small t antigen (fragment): SV40 (simian virus 40) small t antigen
    106..317     +  promoter       EF-1α core promoter: core promoter for human elongation factor EF-1α
    318..1256    +  intron         EF-1α intron A: intron upstream of the start codon of human EF-1α
   1278..1877    +  CDS            PuroR (fragment): puromycin N-acetyltransferase; pac from Streptomyces; confers resistance to puromycin
   1893..2481    +  misc_feature   WPRE: woodchuck hepatitis virus posttranscriptional regulatory element
   2532..2551    +  misc_feature   cPPT/CTS (fragment): central polypurine tract and central termination sequence of HIV-1
   2553..2786    +  LTR            3' LTR (ΔU3): self-inactivating 3' long terminal repeat (LTR) from HIV-1
   2864..2985    +  polyA_signal   SV40 poly(A) signal: SV40 polyadenylation signal
   3025..3160    +  rep_origin     SV40 ori: SV40 origin of replication
   3181..3199    -  promoter       T7 promoter: promoter for bacteriophage T7 RNA polymerase
   3207..3362    +  CDS            lacZα (fragment): LacZα fragment of β-galactosidase; lacZ fragment
   3367..3795    +  rep_origin     f1 ori (sequence partly withheld): f1 bacteriophage origin of replication; arrow indicates direction of (+) strand synthesis
   3848..3952    +  promoter       AmpR promoter: bla
   3953..4813    +  CDS            AmpR: β-lactamase; bla; confers resistance to ampicillin, carbenicillin, and related antibiotics
   4984..5572    +  rep_origin     ori: high-copy-number ColE1/pMB1/pBR322/pUC origin of replication
   5755..5847    +  CDS            lacI (fragment): lac repressor; lacI; The lac repressor binds to the lac operator to inhibit transcription in E. coli. This inhibition can be relieved by adding lactose or isopropyl-β-D-thiogalactopyranoside (IPTG).
   5860..5881    +  protein_bind   CAP binding site: CAP binding activates transcription in the presence of cAMP. E. coli catabolite activator protein
   5896..5926    +  promoter       lac promoter: promoter for the E. coli lac operon
   5934..5950    +  protein_bind   lac operator: The lac repressor binds to the lac operator to inhibit transcription in E. coli. This inhibition can be relieved by adding lactose or isopropyl-β-D-thiogalactopyranoside (IPTG). lac repressor encoded by lacI
   5995..6013    +  promoter       T3 promoter: promoter for bacteriophage T3 RNA polymerase
   6041..6267    +  promoter       RSV promoter: Rous sarcoma virus enhancer/promoter
   6268..6448    +  LTR            5' LTR (truncated): truncated 5' long terminal repeat (LTR) from HIV-1
   6495..6620    +  misc_feature   HIV-1 Ψ: packaging signal of human immunodeficiency virus type 1
   6604..6967    +  CDS            HIV-1 gag (fragment): gag protein from human immunodeficiency virus 1; gag
   7113..7346    +  misc_feature   RRE: The Rev response element (RRE) of HIV-1 allows for Rev-dependent mRNA export from the nucleus to the cytoplasm.
   7723..7749    +  CDS            Rev (fragment): human immunodeficiency virus 1 (HIV-1) Rev protein; rev; enhances nuclear export of unspliced and incompletely spliced viral mRNAs
   7753..7993    +  promoter       U6 promoter: RNA polymerase III promoter for human U6 snRNA
   8023..8098    +  misc_RNA       gRNA scaffold: guide RNA scaffold for the Streptococcus pyogenes CRISPR/Cas9 system
   8154..8271    +  misc_feature   cPPT/CTS: central polypurine tract and central termination sequence of HIV-1
>Addgene plasmid #75575 | NUAK1 gRNA (BRDN0001145557) | addgene full sequence | sequence record 184146 | Addgene Assembled Sequence
CCCGGGTGCAAAGATGGATAAAGTTTTAAACAGAGAGGAATCTTTGCAGCTAATGGACCTTCTAGGTCTT
GAAAGGAGTGGGAATTGGCTCCGGTGCCCGTCAGTGGGCAGAGCGCACATCGCCCACAGTCCCCGAGAAG
TTGGGGGGAGGGGTCGGCAATTGATCCGGTGCCTAGAGAAGGTGGCGCGGGGTAAACTGGGAAAGTGATG
TCGTGTACTGGCTCCGCCTTTTTCCCGAGGGTGGGGGAGAACCGTATATAAGTGCAGTAGTCGCCGTGAA
CGTTCTTTTTCGCAACGGGTTTGCCGCCAGAACACAGGTAAGTGCCGTGTGTGGTTCCCGCGGGCCTGGC
CTCTTTACGGGTTATGGCCCTTGCGTGCCTTGAATTACTTCCACCTGGCTGCAGTACGTGATTCTTGATC
CCGAGCTTCGGGTTGGAAGTGGGTGGGAGAGTTCGAGGCCTTGCGCTTAAGGAGCCCCTTCGCCTCGTGC
TTGAGTTGAGGCCTGGCCTGGGCGCTGGGGCCGCCGCGTGCGAATCTGGTGGCACCTTCGCGCCTGTCTC
GCTGCTTTCGATAAGTCTCTAGCCATTTAAAATTTTTGATGACCTGCTGCGACGCTTTTTTTCTGGCAAG
ATAGTCTTGTAAATGCGGGCCAAGATCTGCACACTGGTATTTCGGTTTTTGGGGCCGCGGGCGGCGACGG
GGCCCGTGCGTCCCAGCGCACATGTTCGGCGAGGCGGGGCCTGCGAGCGCGGCCACCGAGAATCGGACGG
GGGTAGTCTCAAGCTGGCCGGCCTGCTCTGGTGCCTGGCCTCGCGCCGCCGTGTATCGCCCCGCCCTGGG
CGGCAAGGCTGGCCCGGTCGGCACCAGTTGCGTGAGCGGAAAGATGGCCGCTTCCCGGCCCTGCTGCAGG
GAGCTCAAAATGGAGGACGCGGCGCTCGGGAGAGCGGGCGGGTGAGTCACCCACACAAAGGAAAAGGGCC
TTTCCGTCCTCAGCCGTCGCTTCATGTGACTCCACGGAGTACCGGGCGCCGTCCAGGCACCTCGATTAGT
TCTCGAGCTTTTGGAGTACGTCGTCTTTAGGTTGGGGGGAGGGGTTTTATGCGATGGAGTTTCCCCACAC
TGAGTGGGTGGAGACTGAAGTTAGGCCAGCTTGGCACTTGATGTAATTCTCCTTGGAATTTGCCCTTTTT
GAGTTTGGATCTTGGTTCATTCTCAAGCCTCAGACAGTGGTTCAAAGTTTTTTTCTTCCATTTCAGGTGT
CGTGACGTACGGCCACCATGACCGAGTACAAGCCCACGGTGCGCCTCGCCACCCGCGACGACGTCCCCAG
GGCCGTACGCACCCTCGCCGCCGCGTTCGCCGACTACCCCGCCACGCGCCACACCGTCGATCCGGACCGC
CACATCGAGCGGGTCACCGAGCTGCAAGAACTCTTCCTCACGCGCGTCGGGCTCGACATCGGCAAGGTGT
GGGTCGCGGACGACGGCGCCGCCGTGGCGGTCTGGACCACGCCGGAGAGCGTCGAAGCGGGGGCGGTGTT
CGCCGAGATCGGCCCGCGCATGGCCGAGTTGAGCGGTTCCCGGCTGGCCGCGCAGCAACAGATGGAAGGC
CTCCTGGCGCCGCACCGGCCCAAGGAGCCCGCGTGGTTCCTGGCCACCGTCGGAGTCTCGCCCGACCACC
AGGGCAAGGGTCTGGGCAGCGCCGTCGTGCTCCCCGGAGTGGAGGCGGCCGAGCGCGCCGGGGTGCCCGC
CTTCCTGGAGACCTCCGCGCCCCGCAACCTCCCCTTCTACGAGCGGCTCGGCTTCACCGTCACCGCCGAC
GTCGAGGTGCCCGAAGGACCGCGCACCTGGTGCATGACCCGCAAGCCCGGTGCCTGAACGCGTTAAGTCG
ACAATCAACCTCTGGATTACAAAATTTGTGAAAGATTGACTGGTATTCTTAACTATGTTGCTCCTTTTAC
GCTATGTGGATACGCTGCTTTAATGCCTTTGTATCATGCTATTGCTTCCCGTATGGCTTTCATTTTCTCC
TCCTTGTATAAATCCTGGTTGCTGTCTCTTTATGAGGAGTTGTGGCCCGTTGTCAGGCAACGTGGCGTGG
TGTGCACTGTGTTTGCTGACGCAACCCCCACTGGTTGGGGCATTGCCACCACCTGTCAGCTCCTTTCCGG
GACTTTCGCTTTCCCCCTCCCTATTGCCACGGCGGAACTCATCGCCGCCTGCCTTGCCCGCTGCTGGACA
GGGGCTCGGCTGTTGGGCACTGACAATTCCGTGGTGTTGTCGGGGAAATCATCGTCCTTTCCTTGGCTGC
TCGCCTGTGTTGCCACCTGGATTCTGCGCGGGACGTCCTTCTGCTACGTCCCTTCGGCCCTCAATCCAGC
GGACCTTCCTTCCCGCGGCCTGCTGCCGGCTCTGCGGCCTCTTCCGCGTCTTCGCCTTCGCCCTCAGACG
AGTCGGATCTCCCTTTGGGCCGCCTCCCCGCGTCGACTTTAAGACCAATGACTTACAAGGCAGCTGTAGA
TCTTAGCCACTTTTTAAAAGAAAAGGGGGGACTGGAAGGGCTAATTCACTCCCAACGAAGACAAGATCTG
CTTTTTGCTTGTACTGGGTCTCTCTGGTTAGACCAGATCTGAGCCTGGGAGCTCTCTGGCTAACTAGGGA
ACCCACTGCTTAAGCCTCAATAAAGCTTGCCTTGAGTGCTTCAAGTAGTGTGTGCCCGTCTGTTGTGTGA
CTCTGGTAACTAGAGATCCCTCAGACCCTTTTAGTCAGTGTGGAAAATCTCTAGCAGTACGTATAGTAGT
TCATGTCATCTTATTATTCAGTATTTATAACTTGCAAAGAAATGAATATCAGAGAGTGAGAGGAACTTGT
TTATTGCAGCTTATAATGGTTACAAATAAAGCAATAGCATCACAAATTTCACAAATAAAGCATTTTTTTC
ACTGCATTCTAGTTGTGGTTTGTCCAAACTCATCAATGTATCTTATCATGTCTGGCTCTAGCTATCCCGC
CCCTAACTCCGCCCATCCCGCCCCTAACTCCGCCCAGTTCCGCCCATTCTCCGCCCCATGGCTGACTAAT
TTTTTTTATTTATGCAGAGGCCGAGGCCGCCTCGGCCTCTGAGCTATTCCAGAAGTAGTGAGGAGGCTTT
TTTGGAGGCCTAGGGACGTACCCAATTCGCCCTATAGTGAGTCGTATTACGCGCGCTCACTGGCCGTCGT
TTTACAACGTCGTGACTGGGAAAACCCTGGCGTTACCCAACTTAATCGCCTTGCAGCACATCCCCCTTTC
GCCAGCTGGCGTAATAGCGAAGAGGCCCGCACCGATCGCCCTTCCCAACAGTTGCGCAGCCTGAATGGCG
AATGGG
[124 nt withheld, positions 3367-3490]
C
[91 nt withheld, positions 3492-3582]
A
[49 nt withheld, positions 3584-3632]
CCTTTGACGTTGGAGTCCACGTTCTTT
[37 nt withheld, positions 3660-3696]
ACCCTATCTCGGTCTATTCTTTTGATTTATAAGGGATTTTGCCGATTTCGGCCTATTGGTTAAAAAATGA
GCTGATTTAACAAAAATTTAACGCGAATTTTAACAAAATATTAACGCTTACAATTTAGGTGGCACTTTTC
GGGGAAATGTGCGCGGAACCCCTATTTGTTTATTTTTCTAAATACATTCAAATATGTATCCGCTCATGAG
ACAATAACCCTGATAAATGCTTCAATAATATTGAAAAAGGAAGAGTATGAGTATTCAACATTTCCGTGTC
GCCCTTATTCCCTTTTTTGCGGCATTTTGCCTTCCTGTTTTTGCTCACCCAGAAACGCTGGTGAAAGTAA
AAGATGCTGAAGATCAGTTGGGTGCACGAGTGGGTTACATCGAACTGGATCTCAACAGCGGTAAGATCCT
TGAGAGTTTTCGCCCCGAAGAACGTTTTCCAATGATGAGCACTTTTAAAGTTCTGCTATGTGGCGCGGTA
TTATCCCGTATTGACGCCGGGCAAGAGCAACTCGGTCGCCGCATACACTATTCTCAGAATGACTTGGTTG
AGTACTCACCAGTCACAGAAAAGCATCTTACGGATGGCATGACAGTAAGAGAATTATGCAGTGCTGCCAT
AACCATGAGTGATAACACTGCGGCCAACTTACTTCTGACAACGATCGGAGGACCGAAGGAGCTAACCGCT
TTTTTGCACAACATGGGGGATCATGTAACTCGCCTTGATCGTTGGGAACCGGAGCTGAATGAAGCCATAC
CAAACGACGAGCGTGACACCACGATGCCTGTAGCAATGGCAACAACGTTGCGCAAACTATTAACTGGCGA
ACTACTTACTCTAGCTTCCCGGCAACAATTAATAGACTGGATGGAGGCGGATAAAGTTGCAGGACCACTT
CTGCGCTCGGCCCTTCCGGCTGGCTGGTTTATTGCTGATAAATCTGGAGCCGGTGAGCGTGGGTCTCGCG
GTATCATTGCAGCACTGGGGCCAGATGGTAAGCCCTCCCGTATCGTAGTTATCTACACGACGGGGAGTCA
GGCAACTATGGATGAACGAAATAGACAGATCGCTGAGATAGGTGCCTCACTGATTAAGCATTGGTAACTG
TCAGACCAAGTTTACTCATATATACTTTAGATTGATTTAAAACTTCATTTTTAATTTAAAAGGATCTAGG
TGAAGATCCTTTTTGATAATCTCATGACCAAAATCCCTTAACGTGAGTTTTCGTTCCACTGAGCGTCAGA
CCCCGTAGAAAAGATCAAAGGATCTTCTTGAGATCCTTTTTTTCTGCGCGTAATCTGCTGCTTGCAAACA
AAAAAACCACCGCTACCAGCGGTGGTTTGTTTGCCGGATCAAGAGCTACCAACTCTTTTTCCGAAGGTAA
CTGGCTTCAGCAGAGCGCAGATACCAAATACTGTTCTTCTAGTGTAGCCGTAGTTAGGCCACCACTTCAA
GAACTCTGTAGCACCGCCTACATACCTCGCTCTGCTAATCCTGTTACCAGTGGCTGCTGCCAGTGGCGAT
AAGTCGTGTCTTACCGGGTTGGACTCAAGACGATAGTTACCGGATAAGGCGCAGCGGTCGGGCTGAACGG
GGGGTTCGTGCACACAGCCCAGCTTGGAGCGAACGACCTACACCGAACTGAGATACCTACAGCGTGAGCT
ATGAGAAAGCGCCACGCTTCCCGAAGGGAGAAAGGCGGACAGGTATCCGGTAAGCGGCAGGGTCGGAACA
GGAGAGCGCACGAGGGAGCTTCCAGGGGGAAACGCCTGGTATCTTTATAGTCCTGTCGGGTTTCGCCACC
TCTGACTTGAGCGTCGATTTTTGTGATGCTCGTCAGGGGGGCGGAGCCTATGGAAAAACGCCAGCAACGC
GGCCTTTTTACGGTTCCTGGCCTTTTGCTGGCCTTTTGCTCACATGTTCTTTCCTGCGTTATCCCCTGAT
TCTGTGGATAACCGTATTACCGCCTTTGAGTGAGCTGATACCGCTCGCCGCAGCCGAACGACCGAGCGCA
GCGAGTCAGTGAGCGAGGAAGCGGAAGAGCGCCCAATACGCAAACCGCCTCTCCCCGCGCGTTGGCCGAT
TCATTAATGCAGCTGGCACGACAGGTTTCCCGACTGGAAAGCGGGCAGTGAGCGCAACGCAATTAATGTG
AGTTAGCTCACTCATTAGGCACCCCAGGCTTTACACTTTATGCTTCCGGCTCGTATGTTGTGTGGAATTG
TGAGCGGATAACAATTTCACACAGGAAACAGCTATGACCATGATTACGCCAAGCGCGCAATTAACCCTCA
CTAAAGGGAACAAAAGCTGGAGCTGCAAGCTTAATGTAGTCTTATGCAATACTCTTGTAGTCTTGCAACA
TGGTAACGATGAGTTAGCAACATGCCTTACAAGGAGAGAAAAAGCACCGTGCATGCCGATTGGTGGAAGT
AAGGTGGTACGATCGTGCCTTATTAGGAAGGCAACAGACGGGTCTGACATGGATTGGACGAACCACTGAA
TTGCCGCATTGCAGAGATATTGTATTTAAGTGCCTAGCTCGATACATAAACGGGTCTCTCTGGTTAGACC
AGATCTGAGCCTGGGAGCTCTCTGGCTAACTAGGGAACCCACTGCTTAAGCCTCAATAAAGCTTGCCTTG
AGTGCTTCAAGTAGTGTGTGCCCGTCTGTTGTGTGACTCTGGTAACTAGAGATCCCTCAGACCCTTTTAG
TCAGTGTGGAAAATCTCTAGCAGTGGCGCCCGAACAGGGACTTGAAAGCGAAAGGGAAACCAGAGGAGCT
CTCTCGACGCAGGACTCGGCTTGCTGAAGCGCGCACGGCAAGAGGCGAGGGGCGGCGACTGGTGAGTACG
CCAAAAATTTTGACTAGCGGAGGCTAGAAGGAGAGAGATGGGTGCGAGAGCGTCAGTATTAAGCGGGGGA
GAATTAGATCGCGATGGGAAAAAATTCGGTTAAGGCCAGGGGGAAAGAAAAAATATAAATTAAAACATAT
AGTATGGGCAAGCAGGGAGCTAGAACGATTCGCAGTTAATCCTGGCCTGTTAGAAACATCAGAAGGCTGT
AGACAAATACTGGGACAGCTACAACCATCCCTTCAGACAGGATCAGAAGAACTTAGATCATTATATAATA
CAGTAGCAACCCTCTATTGTGTGCATCAAAGGATAGAGATAAAAGACACCAAGGAAGCTTTAGACAAGAT
AGAGGAAGAGCAAAACAAAAGTAAGACCACCGCACAGCAAGCGGCCGCTGATCTTCAGACCTGGAGGAGG
AGATATGAGGGACAATTGGAGAAGTGAATTATATAAATATAAAGTAGTAAAAATTGAACCATTAGGAGTA
GCACCCACCAAGGCAAAGAGAAGAGTGGTGCAGAGAGAAAAAAGAGCAGTGGGAATAGGAGCTTTGTTCC
TTGGGTTCTTGGGAGCAGCAGGAAGCACTATGGGCGCAGCGTCAATGACGCTGACGGTACAGGCCAGACA
ATTATTGTCTGGTATAGTGCAGCAGCAGAACAATTTGCTGAGGGCTATTGAGGCGCAACAGCATCTGTTG
CAACTCACAGTCTGGGGCATCAAGCAGCTCCAGGCAAGAATCCTGGCTGTGGAAAGATACCTAAAGGATC
AACAGCTCCTGGGGATTTGGGGTTGCTCTGGAAAACTCATTTGCACCACTGCTGTGCCTTGGAATGCTAG
TTGGAGTAATAAATCTCTGGAACAGATTTGGAATCACACGACCTGGATGGAGTGGGACAGAGAAATTAAC
AATTACACAAGCTTAATACACTCCTTAATTGAAGAATCGCAAAACCAGCAAGAAAAGAATGAACAAGAAT
TATTGGAATTAGATAAATGGGCAAGTTTGTGGAATTGGTTTAACATAACAAATTGGCTGTGGTATATAAA
ATTATTCATAATGATAGTAGGAGGCTTGGTAGGTTTAAGAATAGTTTTTGCTGTACTTTCTATAGTGAAT
AGAGTTAGGCAGGGATATTCACCATTATCGTTTCAGACCCACCTCCCAACCCCGAGGGGACCCAGAGAGG
GCCTATTTCCCATGATTCCTTCATATTTGCATATACGATACAAGGCTGTTAGAGAGATAATTAGAATTAA
TTTGACTGTAAACACAAAGATATTAGTACAAAATACGTGACGTAGAAAGTAATAATTTCTTGGGTAGTTT
GCAGTTTTAAAATTATGTTTTAAAATGGACTATCATATGCTTACCGTAACTTGAAAGTATTTCGATTTCT
TGGCTTTATATATCTTGTGGAAAGGACGAAACACCGTAGATGCTCGAGGACTCATAGTTTTAGAGCTAGA
AATAGCAAGTTAAAATAAGGCTAGTCCGTTATCAACTTGAAAAAGTGGCACCGAGTCGGTGCTTTTTTAA
GCTTGGCGTAACTAGATCTTGAGACAAATGGCAGTATTCATCCACAATTTTAAAAGAAAAGGGGGGATTG
GGGGGTACAGTGCAGGGGAAAGAATAGTAGACATAATAGCAACAGACATACAAACTAAAGAATTACAAAA
ACAAATTACAAAAATTCAAAATTTTCGGGTTTATTACAGGGACAGCAGAGATCCACTTTGGCGCCGGCTC
GAGGGGG
