>Addgene plasmid #75575 | NUAK1 gRNA (BRDN0001145557) | depositor partial sequence | sequence record 143035 | Target Sequence
TAGATGCTCGAGGACTCATA
