>Addgene plasmid #75575 | NUAK1 gRNA (BRDN0001145557) | addgene partial sequence | sequence record 184145 | hU6-F
ACGTAGAAAGTAATAATTTCTTGGGTAGTTTGCAGTTTTAAAATTATGTTTTAAAATGGACTATCATATG
CTTACCGTAACTTGAAAGTATTTCGATTTCTTGGCTTTATATATCTTGTGGAAAGGACGAAACACCGTAG
ATGCTCGAGGACTCATAGTTTTAGAGCTAGAAATAGCAAGTTAAAATAAGGCTAGTCCGTTATCAACTTG
AAAAAGTGGCACCGAGTCGGTGCTTTTTTAAGCTTGGCGTAACTAGATCTTGAGACAAATGGCAGTATTC
ATCCACAATTTTAAAAGAAAAGGGGGGATTGGGGGGTACAGTGCAGGGGAAAGAATAGTAGACATAATAG
CAACAGACATACAAACTAAAGAATTACAAAAACAAATTACAAAAATTCAAAATTTTCGGGTTTATTACAG
GGACAGCAGAGATCCACTTTGGCGCCGGCTCGAGGGGGCCCGGGTGCAAAGATGGATAAAGTTTTAAACA
GAGAGGAATCTTTGCAGCTAATGGACCTTCTAGGTCTTGAAAGGAGTGGGAATTGGCTCCGGTGCCCGTC
AGTGGGCAGA
